>Addgene plasmid #77770 | IKBKE gRNA (BRDN0001147958) | addgene full sequence | sequence record 188384 | Addgene Assembled Sequence
CCCGGGTGCAAAGATGGATAAAGTTTTAAACAGAGAGGAATCTTTGCAGCTAATGGACCTTCTAGGTCTT
GAAAGGAGTGGGAATTGGCTCCGGTGCCCGTCAGTGGGCAGAGCGCACATCGCCCACAGTCCCCGAGAAG
TTGGGGGGAGGGGTCGGCAATTGATCCGGTGCCTAGAGAAGGTGGCGCGGGGTAAACTGGGAAAGTGATG
TCGTGTACTGGCTCCGCCTTTTTCCCGAGGGTGGGGGAGAACCGTATATAAGTGCAGTAGTCGCCGTGAA
CGTTCTTTTTCGCAACGGGTTTGCCGCCAGAACACAGGTAAGTGCCGTGTGTGGTTCCCGCGGGCCTGGC
CTCTTTACGGGTTATGGCCCTTGCGTGCCTTGAATTACTTCCACCTGGCTGCAGTACGTGATTCTTGATC
CCGAGCTTCGGGTTGGAAGTGGGTGGGAGAGTTCGAGGCCTTGCGCTTAAGGAGCCCCTTCGCCTCGTGC
TTGAGTTGAGGCCTGGCCTGGGCGCTGGGGCCGCCGCGTGCGAATCTGGTGGCACCTTCGCGCCTGTCTC
GCTGCTTTCGATAAGTCTCTAGCCATTTAAAATTTTTGATGACCTGCTGCGACGCTTTTTTTCTGGCAAG
ATAGTCTTGTAAATGCGGGCCAAGATCTGCACACTGGTATTTCGGTTTTTGGGGCCGCGGGCGGCGACGG
GGCCCGTGCGTCCCAGCGCACATGTTCGGCGAGGCGGGGCCTGCGAGCGCGGCCACCGAGAATCGGACGG
GGGTAGTCTCAAGCTGGCCGGCCTGCTCTGGTGCCTGGCCTCGCGCCGCCGTGTATCGCCCCGCCCTGGG
CGGCAAGGCTGGCCCGGTCGGCACCAGTTGCGTGAGCGGAAAGATGGCCGCTTCCCGGCCCTGCTGCAGG
GAGCTCAAAATGGAGGACGCGGCGCTCGGGAGAGCGGGCGGGTGAGTCACCCACACAAAGGAAAAGGGCC
TTTCCGTCCTCAGCCGTCGCTTCATGTGACTCCACGGAGTACCGGGCGCCGTCCAGGCACCTCGATTAGT
TCTCGAGCTTTTGGAGTACGTCGTCTTTAGGTTGGGGGGAGGGGTTTTATGCGATGGAGTTTCCCCACAC
TGAGTGGGTGGAGACTGAAGTTAGGCCAGCTTGGCACTTGATGTAATTCTCCTTGGAATTTGCCCTTTTT
GAGTTTGGATCTTGGTTCATTCTCAAGCCTCAGACAGTGGTTCAAAGTTTTTTTCTTCCATTTCAGGTGT
CGTGACGTACGGCCACCATGACCGAGTACAAGCCCACGGTGCGCCTCGCCACCCGCGACGACGTCCCCAG
GGCCGTACGCACCCTCGCCGCCGCGTTCGCCGACTACCCCGCCACGCGCCACACCGTCGATCCGGACCGC
CACATCGAGCGGGTCACCGAGCTGCAAGAACTCTTCCTCACGCGCGTCGGGCTCGACATCGGCAAGGTGT
GGGTCGCGGACGACGGCGCCGCCGTGGCGGTCTGGACCACGCCGGAGAGCGTCGAAGCGGGGGCGGTGTT
CGCCGAGATCGGCCCGCGCATGGCCGAGTTGAGCGGTTCCCGGCTGGCCGCGCAGCAACAGATGGAAGGC
CTCCTGGCGCCGCACCGGCCCAAGGAGCCCGCGTGGTTCCTGGCCACCGTCGGAGTCTCGCCCGACCACC
AGGGCAAGGGTCTGGGCAGCGCCGTCGTGCTCCCCGGAGTGGAGGCGGCCGAGCGCGCCGGGGTGCCCGC
CTTCCTGGAGACCTCCGCGCCCCGCAACCTCCCCTTCTACGAGCGGCTCGGCTTCACCGTCACCGCCGAC
GTCGAGGTGCCCGAAGGACCGCGCACCTGGTGCATGACCCGCAAGCCCGGTGCCTGAACGCGTTAAGTCG
ACAATCAACCTCTGGATTACAAAATTTGTGAAAGATTGACTGGTATTCTTAACTATGTTGCTCCTTTTAC
GCTATGTGGATACGCTGCTTTAATGCCTTTGTATCATGCTATTGCTTCCCGTATGGCTTTCATTTTCTCC
TCCTTGTATAAATCCTGGTTGCTGTCTCTTTATGAGGAGTTGTGGCCCGTTGTCAGGCAACGTGGCGTGG
TGTGCACTGTGTTTGCTGACGCAACCCCCACTGGTTGGGGCATTGCCACCACCTGTCAGCTCCTTTCCGG
GACTTTCGCTTTCCCCCTCCCTATTGCCACGGCGGAACTCATCGCCGCCTGCCTTGCCCGCTGCTGGACA
GGGGCTCGGCTGTTGGGCACTGACAATTCCGTGGTGTTGTCGGGGAAATCATCGTCCTTTCCTTGGCTGC
TCGCCTGTGTTGCCACCTGGATTCTGCGCGGGACGTCCTTCTGCTACGTCCCTTCGGCCCTCAATCCAGC
GGACCTTCCTTCCCGCGGCCTGCTGCCGGCTCTGCGGCCTCTTCCGCGTCTTCGCCTTCGCCCTCAGACG
AGTCGGATCTCCCTTTGGGCCGCCTCCCCGCGTCGACTTTAAGACCAATGACTTACAAGGCAGCTGTAGA
TCTTAGCCACTTTTTAAAAGAAAAGGGGGGACTGGAAGGGCTAATTCACTCCCAACGAAGACAAGATCTG
CTTTTTGCTTGTACTGGGTCTCTCTGGTTAGACCAGATCTGAGCCTGGGAGCTCTCTGGCTAACTAGGGA
ACCCACTGCTTAAGCCTCAATAAAGCTTGCCTTGAGTGCTTCAAGTAGTGTGTGCCCGTCTGTTGTGTGA
CTCTGGTAACTAGAGATCCCTCAGACCCTTTTAGTCAGTGTGGAAAATCTCTAGCAGTACGTATAGTAGT
TCATGTCATCTTATTATTCAGTATTTATAACTTGCAAAGAAATGAATATCAGAGAGTGAGAGGAACTTGT
TTATTGCAGCTTATAATGGTTACAAATAAAGCAATAGCATCACAAATTTCACAAATAAAGCATTTTTTTC
ACTGCATTCTAGTTGTGGTTTGTCCAAACTCATCAATGTATCTTATCATGTCTGGCTCTAGCTATCCCGC
CCCTAACTCCGCCCATCCCGCCCCTAACTCCGCCCAGTTCCGCCCATTCTCCGCCCCATGGCTGACTAAT
TTTTTTTATTTATGCAGAGGCCGAGGCCGCCTCGGCCTCTGAGCTATTCCAGAAGTAGTGAGGAGGCTTT
TTTGGAGGCCTAGGGACGTACCCAATTCGCCCTATAGTGAGTCGTATTACGCGCGCTCACTGGCCGTCGT
TTTACAACGTCGTGACTGGGAAAACCCTGGCGTTACCCAACTTAATCGCCTTGCAGCACATCCCCCTTTC
GCCAGCTGGCGTAATAGCGAAGAGGCCCGCACCGATCGCCCTTCCCAACAGTTGCGCAGCCTGAATGGCG
AATGGG
[124 nt withheld, positions 3367-3490]
C
[91 nt withheld, positions 3492-3582]
A
[49 nt withheld, positions 3584-3632]
CCTTTGACGTTGGAGTCCACGTTCTTT
[37 nt withheld, positions 3660-3696]
ACCCTATCTCGGTCTATTCTTTTGATTTATAAGGGATTTTGCCGATTTCGGCCTATTGGTTAAAAAATGA
GCTGATTTAACAAAAATTTAACGCGAATTTTAACAAAATATTAACGCTTACAATTTAGGTGGCACTTTTC
GGGGAAATGTGCGCGGAACCCCTATTTGTTTATTTTTCTAAATACATTCAAATATGTATCCGCTCATGAG
ACAATAACCCTGATAAATGCTTCAATAATATTGAAAAAGGAAGAGTATGAGTATTCAACATTTCCGTGTC
GCCCTTATTCCCTTTTTTGCGGCATTTTGCCTTCCTGTTTTTGCTCACCCAGAAACGCTGGTGAAAGTAA
AAGATGCTGAAGATCAGTTGGGTGCACGAGTGGGTTACATCGAACTGGATCTCAACAGCGGTAAGATCCT
TGAGAGTTTTCGCCCCGAAGAACGTTTTCCAATGATGAGCACTTTTAAAGTTCTGCTATGTGGCGCGGTA
TTATCCCGTATTGACGCCGGGCAAGAGCAACTCGGTCGCCGCATACACTATTCTCAGAATGACTTGGTTG
AGTACTCACCAGTCACAGAAAAGCATCTTACGGATGGCATGACAGTAAGAGAATTATGCAGTGCTGCCAT
AACCATGAGTGATAACACTGCGGCCAACTTACTTCTGACAACGATCGGAGGACCGAAGGAGCTAACCGCT
TTTTTGCACAACATGGGGGATCATGTAACTCGCCTTGATCGTTGGGAACCGGAGCTGAATGAAGCCATAC
CAAACGACGAGCGTGACACCACGATGCCTGTAGCAATGGCAACAACGTTGCGCAAACTATTAACTGGCGA
ACTACTTACTCTAGCTTCCCGGCAACAATTAATAGACTGGATGGAGGCGGATAAAGTTGCAGGACCACTT
CTGCGCTCGGCCCTTCCGGCTGGCTGGTTTATTGCTGATAAATCTGGAGCCGGTGAGCGTGGGTCTCGCG
GTATCATTGCAGCACTGGGGCCAGATGGTAAGCCCTCCCGTATCGTAGTTATCTACACGACGGGGAGTCA
GGCAACTATGGATGAACGAAATAGACAGATCGCTGAGATAGGTGCCTCACTGATTAAGCATTGGTAACTG
TCAGACCAAGTTTACTCATATATACTTTAGATTGATTTAAAACTTCATTTTTAATTTAAAAGGATCTAGG
TGAAGATCCTTTTTGATAATCTCATGACCAAAATCCCTTAACGTGAGTTTTCGTTCCACTGAGCGTCAGA
CCCCGTAGAAAAGATCAAAGGATCTTCTTGAGATCCTTTTTTTCTGCGCGTAATCTGCTGCTTGCAAACA
AAAAAACCACCGCTACCAGCGGTGGTTTGTTTGCCGGATCAAGAGCTACCAACTCTTTTTCCGAAGGTAA
CTGGCTTCAGCAGAGCGCAGATACCAAATACTGTTCTTCTAGTGTAGCCGTAGTTAGGCCACCACTTCAA
GAACTCTGTAGCACCGCCTACATACCTCGCTCTGCTAATCCTGTTACCAGTGGCTGCTGCCAGTGGCGAT
AAGTCGTGTCTTACCGGGTTGGACTCAAGACGATAGTTACCGGATAAGGCGCAGCGGTCGGGCTGAACGG
GGGGTTCGTGCACACAGCCCAGCTTGGAGCGAACGACCTACACCGAACTGAGATACCTACAGCGTGAGCT
ATGAGAAAGCGCCACGCTTCCCGAAGGGAGAAAGGCGGACAGGTATCCGGTAAGCGGCAGGGTCGGAACA
GGAGAGCGCACGAGGGAGCTTCCAGGGGGAAACGCCTGGTATCTTTATAGTCCTGTCGGGTTTCGCCACC
TCTGACTTGAGCGTCGATTTTTGTGATGCTCGTCAGGGGGGCGGAGCCTATGGAAAAACGCCAGCAACGC
GGCCTTTTTACGGTTCCTGGCCTTTTGCTGGCCTTTTGCTCACATGTTCTTTCCTGCGTTATCCCCTGAT
TCTGTGGATAACCGTATTACCGCCTTTGAGTGAGCTGATACCGCTCGCCGCAGCCGAACGACCGAGCGCA
GCGAGTCAGTGAGCGAGGAAGCGGAAGAGCGCCCAATACGCAAACCGCCTCTCCCCGCGCGTTGGCCGAT
TCATTAATGCAGCTGGCACGACAGGTTTCCCGACTGGAAAGCGGGCAGTGAGCGCAACGCAATTAATGTG
AGTTAGCTCACTCATTAGGCACCCCAGGCTTTACACTTTATGCTTCCGGCTCGTATGTTGTGTGGAATTG
TGAGCGGATAACAATTTCACACAGGAAACAGCTATGACCATGATTACGCCAAGCGCGCAATTAACCCTCA
CTAAAGGGAACAAAAGCTGGAGCTGCAAGCTTAATGTAGTCTTATGCAATACTCTTGTAGTCTTGCAACA
TGGTAACGATGAGTTAGCAACATGCCTTACAAGGAGAGAAAAAGCACCGTGCATGCCGATTGGTGGAAGT
AAGGTGGTACGATCGTGCCTTATTAGGAAGGCAACAGACGGGTCTGACATGGATTGGACGAACCACTGAA
TTGCCGCATTGCAGAGATATTGTATTTAAGTGCCTAGCTCGATACATAAACGGGTCTCTCTGGTTAGACC
AGATCTGAGCCTGGGAGCTCTCTGGCTAACTAGGGAACCCACTGCTTAAGCCTCAATAAAGCTTGCCTTG
AGTGCTTCAAGTAGTGTGTGCCCGTCTGTTGTGTGACTCTGGTAACTAGAGATCCCTCAGACCCTTTTAG
TCAGTGTGGAAAATCTCTAGCAGTGGCGCCCGAACAGGGACTTGAAAGCGAAAGGGAAACCAGAGGAGCT
CTCTCGACGCAGGACTCGGCTTGCTGAAGCGCGCACGGCAAGAGGCGAGGGGCGGCGACTGGTGAGTACG
CCAAAAATTTTGACTAGCGGAGGCTAGAAGGAGAGAGATGGGTGCGAGAGCGTCAGTATTAAGCGGGGGA
GAATTAGATCGCGATGGGAAAAAATTCGGTTAAGGCCAGGGGGAAAGAAAAAATATAAATTAAAACATAT
AGTATGGGCAAGCAGGGAGCTAGAACGATTCGCAGTTAATCCTGGCCTGTTAGAAACATCAGAAGGCTGT
AGACAAATACTGGGACAGCTACAACCATCCCTTCAGACAGGATCAGAAGAACTTAGATCATTATATAATA
CAGTAGCAACCCTCTATTGTGTGCATCAAAGGATAGAGATAAAAGACACCAAGGAAGCTTTAGACAAGAT
AGAGGAAGAGCAAAACAAAAGTAAGACCACCGCACAGCAAGCGGCCGCTGATCTTCAGACCTGGAGGAGG
AGATATGAGGGACAATTGGAGAAGTGAATTATATAAATATAAAGTAGTAAAAATTGAACCATTAGGAGTA
GCACCCACCAAGGCAAAGAGAAGAGTGGTGCAGAGAGAAAAAAGAGCAGTGGGAATAGGAGCTTTGTTCC
TTGGGTTCTTGGGAGCAGCAGGAAGCACTATGGGCGCAGCGTCAATGACGCTGACGGTACAGGCCAGACA
ATTATTGTCTGGTATAGTGCAGCAGCAGAACAATTTGCTGAGGGCTATTGAGGCGCAACAGCATCTGTTG
CAACTCACAGTCTGGGGCATCAAGCAGCTCCAGGCAAGAATCCTGGCTGTGGAAAGATACCTAAAGGATC
AACAGCTCCTGGGGATTTGGGGTTGCTCTGGAAAACTCATTTGCACCACTGCTGTGCCTTGGAATGCTAG
TTGGAGTAATAAATCTCTGGAACAGATTTGGAATCACACGACCTGGATGGAGTGGGACAGAGAAATTAAC
AATTACACAAGCTTAATACACTCCTTAATTGAAGAATCGCAAAACCAGCAAGAAAAGAATGAACAAGAAT
TATTGGAATTAGATAAATGGGCAAGTTTGTGGAATTGGTTTAACATAACAAATTGGCTGTGGTATATAAA
ATTATTCATAATGATAGTAGGAGGCTTGGTAGGTTTAAGAATAGTTTTTGCTGTACTTTCTATAGTGAAT
AGAGTTAGGCAGGGATATTCACCATTATCGTTTCAGACCCACCTCCCAACCCCGAGGGGACCCAGAGAGG
GCCTATTTCCCATGATTCCTTCATATTTGCATATACGATACAAGGCTGTTAGAGAGATAATTAGAATTAA
TTTGACTGTAAACACAAAGATATTAGTACAAAATACGTGACGTAGAAAGTAATAATTTCTTGGGTAGTTT
GCAGTTTTAAAATTATGTTTTAAAATGGACTATCATATGCTTACCGTAACTTGAAAGTATTTCGATTTCT
TGGCTTTATATATCTTGTGGAAAGGACGAAACACCGCGTGCACAAGCAGACCAGTGGTTTTAGAGCTAGA
AATAGCAAGTTAAAATAAGGCTAGTCCGTTATCAACTTGAAAAAGTGGCACCGAGTCGGTGCTTTTTTAA
GCTTGGCGTAACTAGATCTTGAGACAAATGGCAGTATTCATCCACAATTTTAAAAGAAAAGGGGGGATTG
GGGGGTACAGTGCAGGGGAAAGAATAGTAGACATAATAGCAACAGACATACAAACTAAAGAATTACAAAA
ACAAATTACAAAAATTCAAAATTTTCGGGTTTATTACAGGGACAGCAGAGATCCACTTTGGCGCCGGCTC
GAGGGGG
Features (pLannotate 1.2.2; 29 found; start..end, strand, type, name):
     14..80      +  CDS            small t antigen (fragment): SV40 (simian virus 40) small t antigen
    106..317     +  promoter       EF-1α core promoter: core promoter for human elongation factor EF-1α
    318..1256    +  intron         EF-1α intron A: intron upstream of the start codon of human EF-1α
   1278..1877    +  CDS            PuroR (fragment): puromycin N-acetyltransferase; pac from Streptomyces; confers resistance to puromycin
   1893..2481    +  misc_feature   WPRE: woodchuck hepatitis virus posttranscriptional regulatory element
   2532..2551    +  misc_feature   cPPT/CTS (fragment): central polypurine tract and central termination sequence of HIV-1
   2553..2786    +  LTR            3' LTR (ΔU3): self-inactivating 3' long terminal repeat (LTR) from HIV-1
   2864..2985    +  polyA_signal   SV40 poly(A) signal: SV40 polyadenylation signal
   3025..3160    +  rep_origin     SV40 ori: SV40 origin of replication
   3181..3199    -  promoter       T7 promoter: promoter for bacteriophage T7 RNA polymerase
   3207..3362    +  CDS            lacZα (fragment): LacZα fragment of β-galactosidase; lacZ fragment
   3367..3795    +  rep_origin     f1 ori (sequence partly withheld): f1 bacteriophage origin of replication; arrow indicates direction of (+) strand synthesis
   3848..3952    +  promoter       AmpR promoter: bla
   3953..4813    +  CDS            AmpR: β-lactamase; bla; confers resistance to ampicillin, carbenicillin, and related antibiotics
   4984..5572    +  rep_origin     ori: high-copy-number ColE1/pMB1/pBR322/pUC origin of replication
   5755..5847    +  CDS            lacI (fragment): lac repressor; lacI; The lac repressor binds to the lac operator to inhibit transcription in E. coli. This inhibition can be relieved by adding lactose or isopropyl-β-D-thiogalactopyranoside (IPTG).
   5860..5881    +  protein_bind   CAP binding site: CAP binding activates transcription in the presence of cAMP. E. coli catabolite activator protein
   5896..5926    +  promoter       lac promoter: promoter for the E. coli lac operon
   5934..5950    +  protein_bind   lac operator: The lac repressor binds to the lac operator to inhibit transcription in E. coli. This inhibition can be relieved by adding lactose or isopropyl-β-D-thiogalactopyranoside (IPTG). lac repressor encoded by lacI
   5995..6013    +  promoter       T3 promoter: promoter for bacteriophage T3 RNA polymerase
   6041..6267    +  promoter       RSV promoter: Rous sarcoma virus enhancer/promoter
   6268..6448    +  LTR            5' LTR (truncated): truncated 5' long terminal repeat (LTR) from HIV-1
   6495..6620    +  misc_feature   HIV-1 Ψ: packaging signal of human immunodeficiency virus type 1
   6604..6967    +  CDS            HIV-1 gag (fragment): gag protein from human immunodeficiency virus 1; gag
   7113..7346    +  misc_feature   RRE: The Rev response element (RRE) of HIV-1 allows for Rev-dependent mRNA export from the nucleus to the cytoplasm.
   7723..7749    +  CDS            Rev (fragment): human immunodeficiency virus 1 (HIV-1) Rev protein; rev; enhances nuclear export of unspliced and incompletely spliced viral mRNAs
   7753..7993    +  promoter       U6 promoter: RNA polymerase III promoter for human U6 snRNA
   8023..8098    +  misc_RNA       gRNA scaffold: guide RNA scaffold for the Streptococcus pyogenes CRISPR/Cas9 system
   8154..8271    +  misc_feature   cPPT/CTS: central polypurine tract and central termination sequence of HIV-1
