[The description below was written by a language model from this plasmid's Addgene catalogue record and pLannotate feature annotations shown in this document.]
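Description:
IKBKE gRNA (BRDN0001147958) is a third-generation lentiviral CRISPR guide plasmid built on the lentiGuide-Puro backbone and designed to express a single guide RNA against human IKBKE (also known as IKK-epsilon or IKK-i). It is propagated in E. coli as a high-copy plasmid through a ColE1/pUC-type origin with ampicillin selection from the β-lactamase gene. The backbone also carries an f1 origin, an SV40 origin and polyadenylation signal, and remnants of lac and T7/T3 cloning-vector sequence.

The lentiviral transfer cassette begins with an RSV promoter fused to a truncated HIV-1 5' LTR, which makes genomic RNA production Tat-independent. This is followed by the Ψ packaging signal with a partial gag region, and by the Rev response element for Rev-dependent nuclear export. Within the proviral region, a human U6 RNA polymerase III promoter drives the IKBKE-specific spacer joined to the Streptococcus pyogenes Cas9 guide scaffold. A cPPT/CTS element, which aids nuclear import of the viral genome, lies downstream of the scaffold. An EF-1α core promoter with its intron A then expresses puromycin N-acetyltransferase for selection of transduced mammalian cells, with a WPRE to enhance transcript expression. The cassette ends in a self-inactivating ΔU3 3' LTR.

The plasmid does not encode Cas9, so it must be paired with a separate Cas9 vector or used in cells that already express Cas9. According to the record, the guide was designed against three IKBKE reference transcripts and belongs to a human kinome gRNA collection. It is therefore suited to knockout of this kinase gene.
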