Addgene plasmid #77770: IKBKE gRNA (BRDN0001147958)
Purpose: 3rd generation lentiviral gRNA plasmid targeting human IKBKE
Depositing lab: John Doench & David Root. Depositing organization: Broad Institute. Publication: Optimized sgRNA design to maximize activity and minimize off-target effects of CRISPR-Cas9. Doench JG, Fusi N, Sullender M, Hegde M, Vaimberg EW, Donovan KF, Smith I, Tothova Z, Wilen C, Orchard R, Virgin HW, Listgarten J, Root DE. Nat Biotechnol. 2016 Jan 18. doi: 10.1038/nbt.3437. PubMed 26780180.
Backbone
  Vector backbone: lentiGuide-Puro
  Backbone manufacturer: Zhang Lab (Addgene plasmid # 52963)
  Vector type: Mammalian Expression, Lentiviral, CRISPR
  Selectable markers: Puromycin
Growth in bacteria
  Bacterial resistance: Ampicillin, 100 μg/mL
  Growth temperature: 37°C
  Growth strain: DH5alpha
  Copy number: High Copy
Gene/Insert
  Gene/Insert name: IKBKE (alt names: IKBKE; NM_001193321.1)
  gRNA/shRNA sequence: CGTGCACAAGCAGACCAGTG
  Species: H. sapiens (human)
  Entrez Gene: IKBKE (a.k.a. IKK-E, IKK-i, IKKE, IKKI)
  Promoter: hU6
  Cloning method: Unknown
  Sequencing primers: 5′ U6-F; 3′ pS2-R
Terms and licenses: Academic/Nonprofit Terms; Industry Terms: Not Available to Industry
Depositor comments: The gRNA was designed to target the following Genbank reference sequence(s): NM_001193321.1,NM_001193322.1,NM_014002.3. Note that this plasmid does NOT contain Cas9. It should be used in conjunction with lentiCas9-Blast (Addgene #52962) or otherwise with cell lines already expressing Cas9. Browse the full kinome gRNA library at http://www.addgene.org/pooled-library/broadgpp-human-kinome/ or visit http://www.broadinstitute.org/rnai/public/ for detailed protocols and information.
How to cite: IKBKE gRNA (BRDN0001147958) was a gift from John Doench & David Root (Addgene plasmid # 77770 ; http://n2t.net/addgene:77770 ; RRID:Addgene_77770)
