>Addgene plasmid #77770 | IKBKE gRNA (BRDN0001147958) | depositor partial sequence | sequence record 145230 | Target Sequence
CGTGCACAAGCAGACCAGTG
