>Addgene plasmid #77770 | IKBKE gRNA (BRDN0001147958) | addgene partial sequence | sequence record 188383 | hU6-F
GAAAGTAATAATTTCTTGGGTAGTTTGCAGTTTTAAAATTATGTTTTAAAATGGACTATCATATGCTTAC
CGTAACTTGAAAGTATTTCGATTTCTTGGCTTTATATATCTTGTGGAAAGGACGAAACACCGCGTGCACA
AGCAGACCAGTGGTTTTAGAGCTAGAAATAGCAAGTTAAAATAAGGCTAGTCCGTTATCAACTTGAAAAA
GTGGCACCGAGTCGGTGCTTTTTTAAGCTTGGCGTAACTAGATCTTGAGACAAATGGCAGTATTCATCCA
CAATTTTAAAAGAAAAGGGGGGATTGGGGGGTACAGTGCAGGGGAAAGAATAGTAGACATAATAGCAACA
GACATACAAACTAAAGAATTACAAAAACAAATTACAAAAATTCAAAATTTTCGGGTTTATTACAGGGACA
GCAGAGATCCACTTTGGCGCCGGCTCGAGGGGGCCCGGGTGCAAAGATGGATAAAGTTTTAAACAGAGAG
GAATCTTTGCAGCTAATGGACCTTCTAGGTCTTGAAAGGAGTGGGAATTGGCTCCGGTGCCCGTCAGTGG
GCAGAGCGCA
